Addgene plasmid #214517: AiP1690 - pAAV-AiE2365m-minBG-SYFP2-WPRE-BGHpA
Purpose: AiE2365m is an enhancer sequence, designed to drive AAV-mediated transgene expression in specific populations of brain cells
Depositing lab: Allen Institute for Brain Science & Bosiljka Tasic. Depositing organization: Allen Institute. Publication: A suite of enhancer AAVs and transgenic mouse lines for genetic access to cortical cell types. Ben-Simon Y, Hooper M, Narayan S, Daigle TL, Dwivedi D, Way SW, Oster A, Stafford DA, Mich JK, Taormina MJ, Martinez RA, Opitz-Araya X, Roth JR, Alexander JR, Allen S, Amster A, Arbuckle J, Ayala A, Baker PM, Bakken TE, Barcelli T, Barta S, Bendrick J, Bertagnolli D, Bielstein C, Bishwakarma P, Bowlus J, Boyer G, Brouner K, Casian B, Casper T, Chakka AB, Chakrabarty R, Chance RK, Chavan S, Clark M, Colbert K, Collman F, Daniel S, Departee M, DiValentin P, Donadio N, Dotson N, Egdorf T, Fliss T, Gabitto M, Garcia J, Gary A, Gasperini M, Gloe J, Goldy J, Gore BB, Graybuck L, Greisman N, Haeseleer F, Halterman C, Haradon Z, Hastings SD, Helback O, Ho W, Hockemeyer D, Huang C, Huff S, Hunker A, Johansen N, Jones D, Juneau Z, Kalmbach B, Kannan M, Khem S, Kussick E, Kutsal R, Larsen R, Lee C, Lee AY, Leibly M, Lenz GH, Li S, Liang E, Lusk N, Madigan Z, Malloy J, Malone J, McCue R, Melchor J, Mollenkopf T, Moosman S, Morin E, Newman D, Ng L, Ngo K, Omstead V, Otto S, Oyama A, Pena N, Pham T, Phillips E, Pom CA, Potekhina L, Ransford S, Ray PL, Rette D, Reynoldson C, Rimorin C, Rocha D, Ruiz A, Sanchez REA, Sawyer L, Sedeno-Cortes A, Sevigny JP, Shapovalova N, Shepard N, Shulga L, Sigler AR, Siverts L, Soliman S, Somasundaram S, Staats B, Stewart K, Szelenyi E, Tieu M, Trader C, Tran A, van Velthoven CTJ, Walker M, Wang Y, Weed N, Wirthlin M, Wood T, Wynalda B, Yao Z, Zhou T, Ariza J, Dee N, Reding M, Ronellenfitch K, Mufti S, Sunkin SM, Smith KA, Esposito L, Waters J, Thyagarajan B, Yao S, Lein ES, Zeng H, Levi BP, Ngai J, Ting JT, Tasic B. Cell. 2025 May 16:S0092-8674(25)00513-6. doi: 10.1016/j.cell.2025.05.002. PubMed 40403729.
Backbone
  Vector backbone: pAAV2
  Vector type: AAV
Growth in bacteria
  Bacterial resistance: Ampicillin, 100 μg/mL
  Growth temperature: 37°C
  Growth strain: NEB Stable
  Copy number: High Copy
Gene/Insert
  Gene/Insert name: SYFP2
  Species: Synthetic
  Promoter: minBG
  Cloning method: Gibson Cloning
Terms and licenses: Academic/Nonprofit Terms; Industry Terms: Not Available to Industry
Depositor comments: 5' Cloning Site: SgrAI (destroyed), 3' Cloning Site: SgrAI (destroyed). Please visit https://doi.org/10.1101/2024.06.10.597244 for bioRxiv preprint.
How to cite: AiP1690 - pAAV-AiE2365m-minBG-SYFP2-WPRE-BGHpA was a gift from Allen Institute for Brain Science & Bosiljka Tasic (Addgene plasmid # 214517 ; http://n2t.net/addgene:214517 ; RRID:Addgene_214517)
