[The description below was written by a language model from this plasmid's Addgene catalogue record and pLannotate feature annotations shown in this document.]
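Description:
AiP1690 - pAAV-AiE2365m-minBG-SYFP2-WPRE-BGHpA is an AAV transfer plasmid built on a pAAV2 backbone, intended for packaging a recombinant adeno-associated virus genome that reports enhancer activity in the brain. In bacteria it is maintained through a high-copy ColE1/pUC-type origin and selected with ampicillin via the β-lactamase gene and its native promoter. An f1 phage origin and small remnants of pBR322 rop and bom sequences are also present in the backbone. The sequenced record is about 4.7 kb.

The payload lies between AAV2 inverted terminal repeats, which supply the cis signals for genome replication and encapsidation. One ITR is annotated in full, while the other is detected only as two short fragments, something often seen with these structured repeats in assembled sequencing reads. Within the cassette, the enhancer AiE2365m sits upstream of a minimal beta-globin promoter (minBG), which has little activity alone and so makes transcription depend on the enhancer. Neither element is picked up by the automated annotation, but both presumably occupy the unannotated stretch between the SYFP2 coding sequence and the fragmentary ITR. The promoter drives SYFP2, a rapidly maturing monomeric yellow fluorescent protein derived from Aequorea victoria. It is followed by a WPRE, annotated as two fragments that suggest a shortened version, which enhances transcript stability and expression. A bovine growth hormone polyadenylation signal completes the cassette.

According to the record, the enhancer is designed to direct AAV-mediated transgene expression to specific populations of brain cells, though the entry does not state which populations. The construct belongs to a larger enhancer AAV collection for genetic access to cortical cell types, and the fluorescent reporter allows the labelled cells to be visualised.
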