Features (pLannotate 1.2.2; 14 found; start..end, strand, type, name):
    357..1217    -  CDS            AmpR: β-lactamase; bla; confers resistance to ampicillin, carbenicillin, and related antibiotics
   1218..1322    -  promoter       AmpR promoter: bla
   1417..1452    +  CDS            rop (fragment): Rop protein, which maintains plasmids at low copy number; rop
   1554..1603    +  misc_feature   bom (fragment): basis of mobility region from pBR322
   1604..2059    -  rep_origin     f1 ori (sequence partly withheld): f1 bacteriophage origin of replication; arrow indicates direction of (+) strand synthesis
   2078..2129    +  misc_feature   bom (fragment): basis of mobility region from pBR322
   2134..2274    -  repeat_region  AAV2 ITR: inverted terminal repeat of adeno-associated virus serotype 2 inverted
   2392..2503    -  polyA_signal   bGH poly(A) signal: bovine growth hormone polyadenylation signal
   2520..2600    -  misc_feature   WPRE (fragment): woodchuck hepatitis virus posttranscriptional regulatory element
   2606..2763    -  misc_feature   WPRE (fragment): woodchuck hepatitis virus posttranscriptional regulatory element
   2803..3519    -  CDS            SYFP2: SYFP2 is a basic (constitutively fluorescent) yellow fluorescent protein published in 2006, derived from Aequorea victoria. It is reported to be a very rapidly-maturing monomer with moderate acid sensitivity.
   4164..4191    -  repeat_region  AAV2 ITR (fragment): inverted terminal repeat of adeno-associated virus serotype 2 inverted
   4220..4247    -  repeat_region  AAV2 ITR (fragment): inverted terminal repeat of adeno-associated virus serotype 2 inverted
   4320..186     -  rep_origin     ori (across the origin): high-copy-number ColE1/pMB1/pBR322/pUC origin of replication
>Addgene plasmid #214517 | AiP1690 - pAAV-AiE2365m-minBG-SYFP2-WPRE-BGHpA | addgene full sequence | sequence record 438942 | Addgene NGS Result
TTCTTGAAGTGGTGGCCTAACTACGGCTACACTAGAAGAACAGTATTTGGTATCTGCGCTCTGCTGAAGC
CAGTTACCTTCGGAAAAAGAGTTGGTAGCTCTTGATCCGGCAAACAAACCACCGCTGGTAGCGGTGGTTT
TTTTGTTTGCAAGCAGCAGATTACGCGCAGAAAAAAAGGATCTCAAGAAGATCCTTTGATCTTTTCTACG
GGGTCTGACGCTCAGTGGAACGAAAACTCACGTTAAGGGATTTTGGTCATGAGATTATCAAAAAGGATCT
TCACCTAGATCCTTTTAAATTAAAAATGAAGTTTTAAATCAATCTAAAGTATATATGAGTAAACTTGGTC
TGACAGTTACCAATGCTTAATCAGTGAGGCACCTATCTCAGCGATCTGTCTATTTCGTTCATCCATAGTT
GCCTGACTCCCCGTCGTGTAGATAACTACGATACGGGAGGGCTTACCATCTGGCCCCAGTGCTGCAATGA
TACCGCGAGACCCACGCTCACCGGCTCCAGATTTATCAGCAATAAACCAGCCAGCCGGAAGGGCCGAGCG
CAGAAGTGGTCCTGCAACTTTATCCGCCTCCATCCAGTCTATTAATTGTTGCCGGGAAGCTAGAGTAAGT
AGTTCGCCAGTTAATAGTTTGCGCAACGTTGTTGCCATTGCTACAGGCATCGTGGTGTCACGCTCGTCGT
TTGGTATGGCTTCATTCAGCTCCGGTTCCCAACGATCAAGGCGAGTTACATGATCCCCCATGTTGTGCAA
AAAAGCGGTTAGCTCCTTCGGTCCTCCGATCGTTGTCAGAAGTAAGTTGGCCGCAGTGTTATCACTCATG
GTTATGGCAGCACTGCATAATTCTCTTACTGTCATGCCATCCGTAAGATGCTTTTCTGTGACTGGTGAGT
ACTCAACCAAGTCATTCTGAGAATAGTGTATGCGGCGACCGAGTTGCTCTTGCCCGGCGTCAATACGGGA
TAATACCGCGCCACATAGCAGAACTTTAAAAGTGCTCATCATTGGAAAACGTTCTTCGGGGCGAAAACTC
TCAAGGATCTTACCGCTGTTGAGATCCAGTTCGATGTAACCCACTCGTGCACCCAACTGATCTTCAGCAT
CTTTTACTTTCACCAGCGTTTCTGGGTGAGCAAAAACAGGAAGGCAAAATGCCGCAAAAAAGGGAATAAG
GGCGACACGGAAATGTTGAATACTCATACTCTTCCTTTTTCAATATTATTGAAGCATTTATCAGGGTTAT
TGTCTCATGAGCGGATACATATTTGAATGTATTTAGAAAAATAAACAAATAGGGGTTCCGCGCACATTTC
CCCGAAAAGTGCCACCTGACGTCTAAGAAACCATTATTATCATGACATTAACCTATAAAAATAGGCGTAT
CACGAGGCCCTTTCGTCTCGCGCGTTTCGGTGATGACGGTGAAAACCTCTGACACATGCAGCTCCCGGAG
ACGGTCACAGCTTGTCTGTAAGCGGATGCCGGGAGCAGACAAGCCCGTCAGGGCGCGTCAGCGGGTGTTG
GCGGGTGTCGGGGCTGGCTTAACTATGCGGCATCAGAGCAGATTGTACTGAGAGTGCACCATAAAATTGT
AAACGTTAATATTTTGTTAAAATTCGCGTTAAATTTTTGTTAAATCAGCTCATTTTTTAACCAATAGACC
GAAATCGGCAAAATCCCTTATAAATCAAAAGAATAGCCCGAGATAGAGT
[37 nt withheld, positions 1730-1766]
AAAGAACGTGGACTCCAACGTCAAAGG
[141 nt withheld, positions 1794-1934]
G
[46 nt withheld, positions 1936-1981]
A
[95 nt withheld, positions 1983-2077]
TATGCGGTGTGAAATACCGCACAGATGCGTAAGGAGAAAATACCGCATCAGGCGCCCCTGCAGGCAGCTG
CGCGCTCGCTCGCTCACTGAGGCCGCCCGGGCAAAGCCCGGGCGTCGGGCGACCTTTGGTCGCCCGGCCT
CAGTGAGCGAGCGAGCGCGCAGAGAGGGAGTGGCCAACTCCATCACTAGGGGTTCCTGCGGCCGCTCGGT
CCGCACGTGAGATCTCATGCCTGCTATTGTCTTCCCAATCCTCCCCCTTGCTGTCCTGCCCCACCCCACC
CCCCAGAATAGAATGACACCTACTCAGACAATGCGATGCAATTTCCTCATTTTATTAGGAAAGGACAGTG
GGAGTGGCACCTTCCAGGGTCAAGGAAGGCACGGGGGAGGGGCAAACAACAGATGGCTGGCAACTAGAAG
GCACAGTCGAAGATCTCTCGAGCCACGGAATTGTCAGTGCCCAACAGCCGAGCCCCTGTCCAGCAGCGGG
CAAGGCAGGCGGCGATGAGTTCCGCCGTGGCAAGAACTAACCAGGATTTATACAAGGAGGAGAAAATGAA
AGCCATACGGGAAGCAATAGCATGATACAAAGGCATTAAAGCAGCGTATCCACATAGCGTAAAAGGAGCA
ACATAGTTAAGAATACCAGTCAATCTTTCACAAATTTTGTAATCCAGAGGTTGATTATGATATCGAATTC
GCGGCCGCGGCGCGCCGTCGACTTACTTGTACAGCTCGTCCATGCCGAGAGTGATCCCGGCGGCGGTCAC
GAACTCCAGCAGGACCATGTGATCGCGCTTCTCGTTGGGGTCTTTGCTCAGCTTGGACTGGTAGCTCAGG
TAGTGGTTGTCGGGCAGCAGCACGGGGCCGTCGCCGATGGGGGTGTTCTGCTGGTAGTGGTCGGCGAGCT
GCACGCCGCCGTCCTCGATGTTGTGGCGGATCTTGAAGTTGGCCTTGATGCCGTTCTTCTGCTTGTCGGC
GGTGATATAGACGTTGTGGCTGTTGTAGTTGTACTCCAGCTTGTGCCCCAGGATGTTGCCGTCCTCCTTG
AAGTCGATGCCCTTCAGCTCGATGCGGTTCACCAGGGTGTCGCCCTCGAACTTCACCTCGGCGCGGGTCT
TGTAGTTGCCGTCGTCCTTGAAGAAGATGGTGCGCTCCTGGACGTAGCCTTCGGGCATGGCGGACTTGAA
GAAGTCGTGCTGCTTCATGTGGTCGGGGTAGCGGGCGAAGCACTGCACGCCGTAGCCCAGGGTGGTCACG
AGGGTGGGCCAGGGCACGGGCAGCTTGCCGGTGGTGCAGATCAGCTTCAGGGTCAGCTTGCCGTAGGTGG
CATCGCCCTCGCCCTCGCCGGACACGCTGAACTTGTGGCCGTTTACGTCGCCGTCCAGCTCGACCAGGAT
GGGCACCACCCCGGTGAACAGCTCCTCGCCCTTGCTCACCATGGTGGCGACCGGTAGCGCTAGCTTCGAA
AGATCTGGATCCCAGAAGCAAATGTAAGCAATAGATGGCTCTGCCCTGACTTTTATGCCCAGCCCGAGCT
CCGGTGACGGTGCTCACAATGGACTAACTCAGCAAGAGTGGCCTGCATCTATGGCTGGGAAGCAGCCCAG
AGGCTTTCTTTACTCAGCATCAGCTATGTTTTACAAGGCTCTTCCGGCAGGATGATGCTAGCTGGATCCA
CGCTGTAGCTGCCTGCTTACAGCTTTAGCCTTGGCATGAACGTCTCCTGATGCTGCCTGTTATAAGTAAT
GGGAGGGGCGTATCCAGAGTTGTCAGAGCTGCACTGTCATCCATGAGGTCACTGTATCGTTTCCTCATGG
AGAAGAGTCATATGAAGTGTGTGTGTGGGGGGGATGTCCAGCAAGCTCCTCTCAGAACAGTGCCGTGTGC
ACCATGACCATTCTCAGAAGGTTGCCGTGCTCAGTCTATGGGGCCAGAGTGTGACATGCATGGCTTTCTG
GAAGTTTGAGGTGTCTCCCTGTTCTCAGTATTGCTCTGGAGCCCTCAGTGAGAAGGAGGTCGATTATTAC
TCTTACAACGCGTGCGGCCGCAGGAACCCCTAGTGATGGAGTTGGCCACTCCCTCTCTGCGCGCTCGCTC
GCTCACTGAGGCCGGGCGACCAAAGGTCGCCCGACGCCCGGGCGGCCTCAGTGAGCGAGCGAGCGCGCAG
CTGCCTGCAGGACATGTGAGCAAAAGGCCAGCAAAAGGCCAGGAACCGTAAAAAGGCCGCGTTGCTGGCG
TTTTTCCATAGGCTCCGCCCCCCTGACGAGCATCACAAAAATCGACGCTCAAGTCAGAGGTGGCGAAACC
CGACAGGACTATAAAGATACCAGGCGTTTCCCCCTGGAAGCTCCCTCGTGCGCTCTCCTGTTCCGACCCT
GCCGCTTACCGGATACCTGTCCGCCTTTCTCCCTTCGGGAAGCGTGGCGCTTTCTCATAGCTCACGCTGT
AGGTATCTCAGTTCGGTGTAGGTCGTTCGCTCCAAGCTGGGCTGTGTGCACGAACCCCCCGTTCAGCCCG
ACCGCTGCGCCTTATCCGGTAACTATCGTCTTGAGTCCAACCCGGTAAGACACGACTTATCGCCACTGGC
AGCAGCCACTGGTAACAGGATTAGCAGAGCGAGGTATGTAGGCGGTGCTACAGAG
